Addgene plasmid #36196: DOT1L
Purpose: Bacterial expression for structure determination; may not be full ORF
Depositing lab: Cheryl Arrowsmith. Depositing organization: University of Toronto.
Backbone
  Vector backbone: pET28-MHL (Addgene plasmid 26096)
  Backbone manufacturer: SGC
  Backbone size w/o insert (bp): 7325
  Total vector size (bp): 8585
  Vector type: Bacterial Expression
Growth in bacteria
  Bacterial resistance: Kanamycin, 50 μg/mL
  Growth temperature: 37°C
  Growth strain: DH5alpha
  Copy number: Low Copy
Gene/Insert
  Gene/Insert name: DOT1L (GeneScript Synthesized) (alt names: PDB: 3SX0, 5JUW; DOT1-like histone H3 methyltransferase)
  Species: H. sapiens (human)
  Insert size (bp): 1260
  Mutation: contains amino acid residues 1-420
  Entrez Gene: DOT1L (a.k.a. DOT1, KMT4)
  Tag / fusion protein: His tag with TEV cleavage (N terminal on backbone)
  Cloning method: Ligation Independent Cloning
  Sequencing primers: 5′ T7; 3′ T7-term
Terms and licenses: Academic/Nonprofit Terms; Industry Terms: Not Available to Industry
Depositor comments: PDB: 3SX0. http://www.thesgc.org/structures/3SX0/ PDB: 5JUW. http://www.thesgc.org/structures/5JUW/
How to cite: DOT1L was a gift from Cheryl Arrowsmith (Addgene plasmid # 36196 ; http://n2t.net/addgene:36196 ; RRID:Addgene_36196)
