[The description below was written by a language model from this plasmid's Addgene catalogue record.]
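Description:
DOT1L is a bacterial expression plasmid built on the pET28-MHL backbone, a structural-genomics derivative of the pET28 family, and carries a synthesized coding fragment of human DOT1L (also known as DOT1 or KMT4), the DOT1-like histone H3 methyltransferase. The insert is about 1.26 kb and encodes amino acid residues 1–420 rather than the full-length protein, so it is a truncated construct designed for crystallography and not a complete ORF. It was introduced by ligation-independent cloning, giving a total plasmid size of roughly 8.6 kb. The plasmid is selected with kanamycin and is recorded as low copy.

The backbone supplies an N-terminal His tag followed by a TEV protease cleavage site. This arrangement allows the recombinant protein to be captured by immobilised-metal affinity chromatography, after which the tag can be removed. No feature table is provided, and the promoter is not stated explicitly. However, the listed sequencing primers are T7 and T7-term, which is consistent with the T7 promoter/terminator expression cassette typical of pET vectors, where expression depends on a host supplying T7 RNA polymerase. The stated purpose is bacterial production of protein for structure determination, and the depositor notes link the construct to two deposited crystal structures of DOT1L. The record also indicates that distribution is limited to academic and nonprofit users.
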