>Addgene plasmid #36196 | DOT1L | depositor partial sequence | sequence record 44918 | insert
ATGGGGGAGAAGCTGGAGCTGAGACTGAAGTCGCCCGTGGGGGCTGAGCCCGCCGTCTACCCGTGGCCGC
TGCCGGTCTACGATAAACATCACGATGCTGCTCATGAAATCATCGAGACCATCCGATGGGTCTGTGAAGA
AATCCCGGATCTCAAGCTCGCTATGGAGAATTACGTTTTAATTGACTATGACACCAAAAGCTTCGAGAGC
ATGCAGAGGCTCTGCGACAAGTACAACCGTGCCATCGACAGCATCCACCAGCTGTGGAAGGGCACCACGC
AGCCCATGAAGCTGAACACGCGGCCGTCCACTGGACTCCTGCGCCATATCCTGCAGCAGGTCTACAACCA
CTCGGTGACCGACCCCGAGAAGCTCAACAACTACGAGCCCTTCTCCCCCGAGGTGTACGGGGAGACCTCC
TTCGACCTGGTGGCCCAGATGATTGATGAGATCAAGATGACCGACGACGACCTGTTTGTGGACTTGGGGA
GCGGTGTGGGCCAGGTCGTGCTCCAGGTTGCTGCTGCCACCAACTGCAAACATCACTATGGCGTCGAGAA
AGCAGACATCCCGGCCAAGTATGCGGAGACCATGGACCGCGAGTTCAGGAAGTGGATGAAATGGTATGGA
AAAAAGCATGCAGAATACACATTGGAGAGAGGCGATTTCCTCTCAGAAGAGTGGAGGGAGCGAATCGCCA
ACACGAGTGTTATATTTGTGAATAATTTTGCCTTTGGTCCTGAGGTGGATCACCAGCTGAAGGAGCGGTT
TGCAAACATGAAGGAAGGTGGCAGAATCGTGTCCTCGAAACCCTTTGCACCTCTGAACTTCAGAATAAAC
AGTAGAAACTTGAGTGACATCGGCACCATCATGCGCGTGGTGGAGCTCTCGCCCCTGAAGGGCTCGGTGT
CGTGGACGGGGAAGCCAGTCTCCTACTACCTGCACACTATCGACCGCACCATACTTGAAAACTATTTTTC
TAGTCTGAAAAACCCAAAACTCAGGGAGGAACAGGAGGCAGCCCGGCGCCGCCAGCAGCGCGAGAGCAAG
AGCAACGCGGCCACGCCCACTAAGGGCCCAGAGGGCAAGGTGGCCGGCCCCGCCGACGCCCCCATGGACT
CTGGTGCTGAGGAAGAGAAGGCGGGAGCAGCCACCGTGAAGAAGCCGTCTCCCTCCAAAGCCCGCAAGAA
GAAGCTAAACAAGAAGGGGAGGAAGATGGCTGGCCGCAAGCGCGGGCGCCCCAAGAAGATGAACACTGCG
