>Addgene plasmid #36196 | DOT1L | addgene partial sequence | sequence record 46788 | T7 5'-TAATACGACTCACTATAGGG-3'
TCTGAATATTTTGTTTACTTTAAGAAGGAGATATACCATGCATCATCATCATCATCACAGCAGCGGCAGA
GAAAACTTGTATTTCCAGGGCATGGGGGAGAAGCTGGAGCTGAGACTGAAGTCGCCCGTGGGGGCTGAGC
CCGCCGTCTACCCGTGGCCGCTGCCGGTCTACGATAAACATCACGATGCTGCTCATGAAATCATCGAGAC
CATCCGATGGGTCTGTGAAGAAATCCCGGATCTCAAGCTCGCTATGGAGAATTACGTTTTAATTGACTAT
GACACCAAAAGCTTCGAGAGCATGCAGAGGCTCTGCGACAAGTACAACCGTGCCATCGACAGCATCCACC
AGCTGTGGAAGGGCACCACGCAGCCCATGAAGCTGAACACGCGGCCGTCCACTGGACTCCTGCGCCATAT
CCTGCAGCAGGTCTACAACCACTCGGTGACCGACCCCGAGAAGCTCAACAACTACGAGCCCTTCTCCCCC
GAGGTGTACGGGGAGACCTCCTTCGACCTGGTGGCCCAGATGATTGATGAGATCAAGATGACCGACGACG
ACCTGTTTGTGGACTTGGGGAGCGGTGTGGGCCAGGTCGTGCTCCAGGTTGCTGCTGCCACCAACTGCAA
ACATCACTATGGCGTCGAGAAAGCAGACATCCCGGCCAAGTATGCGGAGACCATGGACCGCGAGTTCAGG
AAGTGGATGAAATGGTATGGAAAAAAGCATGCAGAATACACATTGGAGAGAGGCGATTTCCTCTCAGAAG
AGTGGAGGGAGCGAATCGCCAACACGAGTGTTATATTTGTGAATAATTTTGCCTTTGGTCCTGAGGTGGA
TCACCAGCTGAAGGGAGCGGTTTGCAAACATGAAGGAAGGTGGCAGAATCGTGTCCTCGAAACCCTTTGC
ACCTTTGAACTTCAGAATAA
