>Addgene plasmid #36196 | DOT1L | addgene partial sequence | sequence record 47312 | T7-term
AGCAGCCGGATCTCAGTGGTGGTGGTGGTGGTGCTCGAGTGCGGCCGCAAGCTTCGTCATCACGCAGTGT
TCATCTTCTTGGGGCGCCCGCGCTTGCGGCCAGCCATCTTCCTCCCCTTCTTGTTTAGCTTCTTCTTGCG
GGCTTTGGAGGGAGACGGCTTCTTCACGGTGGCTGCTCCCGCCTTCTCTTCCTCAGCACCAGAGTCCATG
GGGGCGTCGGCGGGGCCGGCCACCTTGCCCTCTGGGCCCTTAGTGGGCGTGGCCGCGTTGCTCTTGCTCT
CGCGCTGCTGGCGGCGCCGGGCTGCCTCCTGTTCCTCCCTGAGTTTTGGGTTTTTCAGACTAGAAAAATA
GTTTTCAAGTATGGTGCGGTCGATAGTGTGCAGGTAGTAGGAGACTGGCTTCCCCGTCCACGACACCGAG
CCCTTCAGGGGCGAGAGCTCCACCACGCGCATGATGGTGCCGATGTCACTCAAGTTTCTACTGTTTATTC
TGAAGTTCAGAGGTGCAAAGGGTTTCGAGGACACGATTCTGCCACCTTCCTTCATGTTTGCAAACCGCTC
CTTCAGCTGGTGATCCACCTCAGGACCAAAGGCAAAATTATTCACAAATATAACACTCGTGTTGGCGATT
CGCTCCCTCCACTCTTCTGAGAGGAAATCGCCTCTCTCCAATGTGTATTCTGCATGCTTTTTTCCATACC
ATTTCATCCACTTCCTGAACTCGCGGTCCATGGTCTCCGCATACTTGGCCGGGATGTCTGCTTTCTCGAC
GCCATAGTGATGTTTGCAGTTGGTGGCAGCAGCAACCTGGAGCACGACCTGGCCCA
